Addgene plasmid #198567: PX458-SPNS1-sg2
Purpose: SPNS1-targeting sgRNA in PX458 vector
Depositing lab: Monther Abu-Remaileh. Depositing organization: Stanford University. Publication: An SPNS1-dependent lysosomal lipid transport pathway that enables cell survival under choline limitation. Scharenberg SG, Dong W, Ghoochani A, Nyame K, Levin-Konigsberg R, Krishnan AR, Rawat ES, Spees K, Bassik MC, Abu-Remaileh M. Sci Adv. 2023 Apr 21;9(16):eadf8966. doi: 10.1126/sciadv.adf8966. Epub 2023 Apr 19. PubMed 37075117.
Backbone
  Vector backbone: PX458
  Backbone size w/o insert (bp): 9288
  Total vector size (bp): 9289
  Vector type: Mammalian Expression, CRISPR
  Selectable markers: Blasticidin
Growth in bacteria
  Bacterial resistance: Ampicillin, 100 μg/mL
  Growth temperature: 37°C
  Growth strain: DH5alpha
  Copy number: Unknown
Gene/Insert
  Gene/Insert name: SPNS1-sg2 (alt name: SPNS1 sgRNA-2)
  gRNA/shRNA sequence: GAAGTATCTCATGTGCGG
  Species: H. sapiens (human)
  Entrez Gene: SPNS1 (a.k.a. HSpin1, LAT, PP2030, SLC62A1, SLC63A1, SPIN1, SPINL, nrs)
  Cloning method: Restriction Enzyme; 5′ cloning site BbsI (destroyed during cloning); 3′ cloning site BbsI (destroyed during cloning)
  Sequencing primers: 5′ GAGGGCCTATTTCCCATGATT
Terms and licenses: Academic/Nonprofit Terms; Industry Terms: Not Available to Industry
Depositor comments: Please visit https://www.biorxiv.org/content/10.1101/2022.11.27.517422v1 for bioRxiv preprint.
How to cite: PX458-SPNS1-sg2 was a gift from Monther Abu-Remaileh (Addgene plasmid # 198567 ; http://n2t.net/addgene:198567 ; RRID:Addgene_198567)
