[The description below was written by a language model from this plasmid's Addgene catalogue record and pLannotate feature annotations shown in this document.]
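Description:
PX458-SPNS1-sg2 is an all-in-one mammalian CRISPR/Cas9 expression plasmid built on the PX458 backbone and carrying a single guide RNA directed against human SPNS1. It is about 9.3 kb and is maintained in E. coli through a high-copy ColE1/pUC-type origin with ampicillin selection (AmpR under its own bla promoter). An f1 phage origin is also present, along with a single annotated AAV2 ITR and small pBR322-derived fragments (bom, rop) that are remnants of the backbone.

The payload consists of two expression units. A human U6 RNA polymerase III promoter drives the sgRNA: the SPNS1-specific spacer was inserted between two BbsI sites (both destroyed in cloning), directly upstream of the Streptococcus pyogenes gRNA scaffold. Downstream, a hybrid promoter composed of the CMV enhancer, chicken β-actin promoter and a hybrid intron drives S. pyogenes Cas9, which the annotation tool splits into N- and C-terminal portions that are contiguous. Cas9 is followed by a nucleoplasmin nuclear localisation signal, then EGFP and a bGH polyadenylation signal. The short gap between the NLS and EGFP is not annotated; in PX458 designs this position normally holds a 2A peptide that lets EGFP be produced separately from Cas9.

EGFP allows transfected cells to be identified or sorted by fluorescence. The catalogue entry lists blasticidin as a selectable marker, but the feature table shows no blasticidin resistance gene, so this is not supported by the annotated sequence. The construct is intended for Cas9-mediated disruption of SPNS1 in human cells, and the associated work concerns SPNS1-dependent lysosomal lipid transport and cell survival under choline limitation.
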