Features (pLannotate 1.2.2; 19 found; start..end, strand, type, name):
      1..241     +  promoter       U6 promoter: RNA polymerase III promoter for human U6 snRNA
    269..344     +  misc_RNA       gRNA scaffold: guide RNA scaffold for the Streptococcus pyogenes CRISPR/Cas9 system
    351..394     +  misc_RNA       gRNA scaffold (fragment): guide RNA scaffold for the Streptococcus pyogenes CRISPR/Cas9 system
    441..726     +  enhancer       CMV enhancer: human cytomegalovirus immediate early enhancer; contains an 18-bp deletion relative to the standard CMV enhancer
    728..1004    +  promoter       chicken β-actin promoter: No description available
   1005..1232    +  intron         hybrid intron: hybrid between chicken β-actin (CBA) and minute virus of mice (MMV) introns (Gray et al., 2011)
   1370..2971    +  CDS            Cas9(N): N-terminal portion of Streptococcus pyogenes Cas9 (Zetsche et al., 2015)
   2972..5470    +  CDS            Cas9(C): C-terminal portion of Streptococcus pyogenes Cas9 (Zetsche et al., 2015)
   5471..5518    +  CDS            nucleoplasmin NLS: bipartite nuclear localization signal from nucleoplasmin
   5588..6301    +  CDS            EGFP: EGFP is a basic (constitutively fluorescent) green fluorescent protein published in 1996, derived from Aequorea victoria. It is reported to be a rapidly-maturing weak dimer with moderate acid sensitivity.
   6335..6446    +  polyA_signal   bGH poly(A) signal: bovine growth hormone polyadenylation signal
   6551..6691    +  repeat_region  AAV2 ITR: inverted terminal repeat of adeno-associated virus serotype 2 inverted
   6696..6747    -  misc_feature   bom (fragment): basis of mobility region from pBR322
   6766..7221    +  rep_origin     f1 ori (sequence partly withheld): f1 bacteriophage origin of replication; arrow indicates direction of (+) strand synthesis
   7222..7271    -  misc_feature   bom (fragment): basis of mobility region from pBR322
   7373..7408    -  CDS            rop (fragment): Rop protein, which maintains plasmids at low copy number; rop
   7503..7607    +  promoter       AmpR promoter: bla
   7608..8468    +  CDS            AmpR: β-lactamase; bla; confers resistance to ampicillin, carbenicillin, and related antibiotics
   8639..9227    +  rep_origin     ori: high-copy-number ColE1/pMB1/pBR322/pUC origin of replication
>Addgene plasmid #198567 | PX458-SPNS1-sg2 | addgene full sequence | sequence record 438875 | Addgene NGS Result
GAGGGCCTATTTCCCATGATTCCTTCATATTTGCATATACGATACAAGGCTGTTAGAGAGATAATTGGAA
TTAATTTGACTGTAAACACAAAGATATTAGTACAAAATACGTGACGTAGAAAGTAATAATTTCTTGGGTA
GTTTGCAGTTTTAAAATTATGTTTTAAAATGGACTATCATATGCTTACCGTAACTTGAAAGTATTTCGAT
TTCTTGGCTTTATATATCTTGTGGAAAGGACGAAACACCGGAAGTATCTCATGTGCGGGTTTTAGAGCTA
GAAATAGCAAGTTAAAATAAGGCTAGTCCGTTATCAACTTGAAAAAGTGGCACCGAGTCGGTGCTTTTTT
GTTTTAGAGCTAGAAATAGCAAGTTAAAATAAGGCTAGTCCGTTTTTAGCGCGTGCGCCAATTCTGCAGA
CAAATGGCTCTAGAGGTACCCGTTACATAACTTACGGTAAATGGCCCGCCTGGCTGACCGCCCAACGACC
CCCGCCCATTGACGTCAATAGTAACGCCAATAGGGACTTTCCATTGACGTCAATGGGTGGAGTATTTACG
GTAAACTGCCCACTTGGCAGTACATCAAGTGTATCATATGCCAAGTACGCCCCCTATTGACGTCAATGAC
GGTAAATGGCCCGCCTGGCATTGTGCCCAGTACATGACCTTATGGGACTTTCCTACTTGGCAGTACATCT
ACGTATTAGTCATCGCTATTACCATGGTCGAGGTGAGCCCCACGTTCTGCTTCACTCTCCCCATCTCCCC
CCCCTCCCCACCCCCAATTTTGTATTTATTTATTTTTTAATTATTTTGTGCAGCGATGGGGGCGGGGGGG
GGGGGGGGCGCGCGCCAGGCGGGGCGGGGCGGGGCGAGGGGCGGGGCGGGGCGAGGCGGAGAGGTGCGGC
GGCAGCCAATCAGAGCGGCGCGCTCCGAAAGTTTCCTTTTATGGCGAGGCGGCGGCGGCGGCGGCCCTAT
AAAAAGCGAAGCGCGCGGCGGGCGGGAGTCGCTGCGCGCTGCCTTCGCCCCGTGCCCCGCTCCGCCGCCG
CCTCGCGCCGCCCGCCCCGGCTCTGACTGACCGCGTTACTCCCACAGGTGAGCGGGCGGGACGGCCCTTC
TCCTCCGGGCTGTAATTAGCTGAGCAAGAGGTAAGGGTTTAAGGGATGGTTGGTTGGTGGGGTATTAATG
TTTAATTACCTGGAGCACCTGCCTGAAATCACTTTTTTTCAGGTTGGACCGGTGCCACCATGGACTATAA
GGACCACGACGGAGACTACAAGGATCATGATATTGATTACAAAGACGATGACGATAAGATGGCCCCAAAG
AAGAAGCGGAAGGTCGGTATCCACGGAGTCCCAGCAGCCGACAAGAAGTACAGCATCGGCCTGGACATCG
GCACCAACTCTGTGGGCTGGGCCGTGATCACCGACGAGTACAAGGTGCCCAGCAAGAAATTCAAGGTGCT
GGGCAACACCGACCGGCACAGCATCAAGAAGAACCTGATCGGAGCCCTGCTGTTCGACAGCGGCGAAACA
GCCGAGGCCACCCGGCTGAAGAGAACCGCCAGAAGAAGATACACCAGACGGAAGAACCGGATCTGCTATC
TGCAAGAGATCTTCAGCAACGAGATGGCCAAGGTGGACGACAGCTTCTTCCACAGACTGGAAGAGTCCTT
CCTGGTGGAAGAGGATAAGAAGCACGAGCGGCACCCCATCTTCGGCAACATCGTGGACGAGGTGGCCTAC
CACGAGAAGTACCCCACCATCTACCACCTGAGAAAGAAACTGGTGGACAGCACCGACAAGGCCGACCTGC
GGCTGATCTATCTGGCCCTGGCCCACATGATCAAGTTCCGGGGCCACTTCCTGATCGAGGGCGACCTGAA
CCCCGACAACAGCGACGTGGACAAGCTGTTCATCCAGCTGGTGCAGACCTACAACCAGCTGTTCGAGGAA
AACCCCATCAACGCCAGCGGCGTGGACGCCAAGGCCATCCTGTCTGCCAGACTGAGCAAGAGCAGACGGC
TGGAAAATCTGATCGCCCAGCTGCCCGGCGAGAAGAAGAATGGCCTGTTCGGAAACCTGATTGCCCTGAG
CCTGGGCCTGACCCCCAACTTCAAGAGCAACTTCGACCTGGCCGAGGATGCCAAACTGCAGCTGAGCAAG
GACACCTACGACGACGACCTGGACAACCTGCTGGCCCAGATCGGCGACCAGTACGCCGACCTGTTTCTGG
CCGCCAAGAACCTGTCCGACGCCATCCTGCTGAGCGACATCCTGAGAGTGAACACCGAGATCACCAAGGC
CCCCCTGAGCGCCTCTATGATCAAGAGATACGACGAGCACCACCAGGACCTGACCCTGCTGAAAGCTCTC
GTGCGGCAGCAGCTGCCTGAGAAGTACAAAGAGATTTTCTTCGACCAGAGCAAGAACGGCTACGCCGGCT
ACATTGACGGCGGAGCCAGCCAGGAAGAGTTCTACAAGTTCATCAAGCCCATCCTGGAAAAGATGGACGG
CACCGAGGAACTGCTCGTGAAGCTGAACAGAGAGGACCTGCTGCGGAAGCAGCGGACCTTCGACAACGGC
AGCATCCCCCACCAGATCCACCTGGGAGAGCTGCACGCCATTCTGCGGCGGCAGGAAGATTTTTACCCAT
TCCTGAAGGACAACCGGGAAAAGATCGAGAAGATCCTGACCTTCCGCATCCCCTACTACGTGGGCCCTCT
GGCCAGGGGAAACAGCAGATTCGCCTGGATGACCAGAAAGAGCGAGGAAACCATCACCCCCTGGAACTTC
GAGGAAGTGGTGGACAAGGGCGCTTCCGCCCAGAGCTTCATCGAGCGGATGACCAACTTCGATAAGAACC
TGCCCAACGAGAAGGTGCTGCCCAAGCACAGCCTGCTGTACGAGTACTTCACCGTGTATAACGAGCTGAC
CAAAGTGAAATACGTGACCGAGGGAATGAGAAAGCCCGCCTTCCTGAGCGGCGAGCAGAAAAAGGCCATC
GTGGACCTGCTGTTCAAGACCAACCGGAAAGTGACCGTGAAGCAGCTGAAAGAGGACTACTTCAAGAAAA
TCGAGTGCTTCGACTCCGTGGAAATCTCCGGCGTGGAAGATCGGTTCAACGCCTCCCTGGGCACATACCA
CGATCTGCTGAAAATTATCAAGGACAAGGACTTCCTGGACAATGAGGAAAACGAGGACATTCTGGAAGAT
ATCGTGCTGACCCTGACACTGTTTGAGGACAGAGAGATGATCGAGGAACGGCTGAAAACCTATGCCCACC
TGTTCGACGACAAAGTGATGAAGCAGCTGAAGCGGCGGAGATACACCGGCTGGGGCAGGCTGAGCCGGAA
GCTGATCAACGGCATCCGGGACAAGCAGTCCGGCAAGACAATCCTGGATTTCCTGAAGTCCGACGGCTTC
GCCAACAGAAACTTCATGCAGCTGATCCACGACGACAGCCTGACCTTTAAAGAGGACATCCAGAAAGCCC
AGGTGTCCGGCCAGGGCGATAGCCTGCACGAGCACATTGCCAATCTGGCCGGCAGCCCCGCCATTAAGAA
GGGCATCCTGCAGACAGTGAAGGTGGTGGACGAGCTCGTGAAAGTGATGGGCCGGCACAAGCCCGAGAAC
ATCGTGATCGAAATGGCCAGAGAGAACCAGACCACCCAGAAGGGACAGAAGAACAGCCGCGAGAGAATGA
AGCGGATCGAAGAGGGCATCAAAGAGCTGGGCAGCCAGATCCTGAAAGAACACCCCGTGGAAAACACCCA
GCTGCAGAACGAGAAGCTGTACCTGTACTACCTGCAGAATGGGCGGGATATGTACGTGGACCAGGAACTG
GACATCAACCGGCTGTCCGACTACGATGTGGACCATATCGTGCCTCAGAGCTTTCTGAAGGACGACTCCA
TCGACAACAAGGTGCTGACCAGAAGCGACAAGAACCGGGGCAAGAGCGACAACGTGCCCTCCGAAGAGGT
CGTGAAGAAGATGAAGAACTACTGGCGGCAGCTGCTGAACGCCAAGCTGATTACCCAGAGAAAGTTCGAC
AATCTGACCAAGGCCGAGAGAGGCGGCCTGAGCGAACTGGATAAGGCCGGCTTCATCAAGAGACAGCTGG
TGGAAACCCGGCAGATCACAAAGCACGTGGCACAGATCCTGGACTCCCGGATGAACACTAAGTACGACGA
GAATGACAAGCTGATCCGGGAAGTGAAAGTGATCACCCTGAAGTCCAAGCTGGTGTCCGATTTCCGGAAG
GATTTCCAGTTTTACAAAGTGCGCGAGATCAACAACTACCACCACGCCCACGACGCCTACCTGAACGCCG
TCGTGGGAACCGCCCTGATCAAAAAGTACCCTAAGCTGGAAAGCGAGTTCGTGTACGGCGACTACAAGGT
GTACGACGTGCGGAAGATGATCGCCAAGAGCGAGCAGGAAATCGGCAAGGCTACCGCCAAGTACTTCTTC
TACAGCAACATCATGAACTTTTTCAAGACCGAGATTACCCTGGCCAACGGCGAGATCCGGAAGCGGCCTC
TGATCGAGACAAACGGCGAAACCGGGGAGATCGTGTGGGATAAGGGCCGGGATTTTGCCACCGTGCGGAA
AGTGCTGAGCATGCCCCAAGTGAATATCGTGAAAAAGACCGAGGTGCAGACAGGCGGCTTCAGCAAAGAG
TCTATCCTGCCCAAGAGGAACAGCGATAAGCTGATCGCCAGAAAGAAGGACTGGGACCCTAAGAAGTACG
GCGGCTTCGACAGCCCCACCGTGGCCTATTCTGTGCTGGTGGTGGCCAAAGTGGAAAAGGGCAAGTCCAA
GAAACTGAAGAGTGTGAAAGAGCTGCTGGGGATCACCATCATGGAAAGAAGCAGCTTCGAGAAGAATCCC
ATCGACTTTCTGGAAGCCAAGGGCTACAAAGAAGTGAAAAAGGACCTGATCATCAAGCTGCCTAAGTACT
CCCTGTTCGAGCTGGAAAACGGCCGGAAGAGAATGCTGGCCTCTGCCGGCGAACTGCAGAAGGGAAACGA
ACTGGCCCTGCCCTCCAAATATGTGAACTTCCTGTACCTGGCCAGCCACTATGAGAAGCTGAAGGGCTCC
CCCGAGGATAATGAGCAGAAACAGCTGTTTGTGGAACAGCACAAGCACTACCTGGACGAGATCATCGAGC
AGATCAGCGAGTTCTCCAAGAGAGTGATCCTGGCCGACGCTAATCTGGACAAAGTGCTGTCCGCCTACAA
CAAGCACCGGGATAAGCCCATCAGAGAGCAGGCCGAGAATATCATCCACCTGTTTACCCTGACCAATCTG
GGAGCCCCTGCCGCCTTCAAGTACTTTGACACCACCATCGACCGGAAGAGGTACACCAGCACCAAAGAGG
TGCTGGACGCCACCCTGATCCACCAGAGCATCACCGGCCTGTACGAGACACGGATCGACCTGTCTCAGCT
GGGAGGCGACAAAAGGCCGGCGGCCACGAAAAAGGCCGGCCAGGCAAAAAAGAAAAAGGAATTCGGCAGT
GGAGAGGGCAGAGGAAGTCTGCTAACATGCGGTGACGTCGAGGAGAATCCTGGCCCAGTGAGCAAGGGCG
AGGAGCTGTTCACCGGGGTGGTGCCCATCCTGGTCGAGCTGGACGGCGACGTAAACGGCCACAAGTTCAG
CGTGTCCGGCGAGGGCGAGGGCGATGCCACCTACGGCAAGCTGACCCTGAAGTTCATCTGCACCACCGGC
AAGCTGCCCGTGCCCTGGCCCACCCTCGTGACCACCCTGACCTACGGCGTGCAGTGCTTCAGCCGCTACC
CCGACCACATGAAGCAGCACGACTTCTTCAAGTCCGCCATGCCCGAAGGCTACGTCCAGGAGCGCACCAT
CTTCTTCAAGGACGACGGCAACTACAAGACCCGCGCCGAGGTGAAGTTCGAGGGCGACACCCTGGTGAAC
CGCATCGAGCTGAAGGGCATCGACTTCAAGGAGGACGGCAACATCCTGGGGCACAAGCTGGAGTACAACT
ACAACAGCCACAACGTCTATATCATGGCCGACAAGCAGAAGAACGGCATCAAGGTGAACTTCAAGATCCG
CCACAACATCGAGGACGGCAGCGTGCAGCTCGCCGACCACTACCAGCAGAACACCCCCATCGGCGACGGC
CCCGTGCTGCTGCCCGACAACCACTACCTGAGCACCCAGTCCGCCCTGAGCAAAGACCCCAACGAGAAGC
GCGATCACATGGTCCTGCTGGAGTTCGTGACCGCCGCCGGGATCACTCTCGGCATGGACGAGCTGTACAA
GGAATTCTAACTAGAGCTCGCTGATCAGCCTCGACTGTGCCTTCTAGTTGCCAGCCATCTGTTGTTTGCC
CCTCCCCCGTGCCTTCCTTGACCCTGGAAGGTGCCACTCCCACTGTCCTTTCCTAATAAAATGAGGAAAT
TGCATCGCATTGTCTGAGTAGGTGTCATTCTATTCTGGGGGGTGGGGTGGGGCAGGACAGCAAGGGGGAG
GATTGGGAAGAGAATAGCAGGCATGCTGGGGAGCGGCCGCAGGAACCCCTAGTGATGGAGTTGGCCACTC
CCTCTCTGCGCGCTCGCTCGCTCACTGAGGCCGGGCGACCAAAGGTCGCCCGACGCCCGGGCTTTGCCCG
GGCGGCCTCAGTGAGCGAGCGAGCGCGCAGCTGCCTGCAGGGGCGCCTGATGCGGTATTTTCTCCTTACG
CATCTGTGCGGTATTTCACACCGCATA
[95 nt withheld, positions 6748-6842]
T
[46 nt withheld, positions 6844-6889]
C
[141 nt withheld, positions 6891-7031]
CCTTTGACGTTGGAGTCCACGTTCTTT
[37 nt withheld, positions 7059-7095]
ACTCTATCTCGGGCTATTCTTTTGATTTATAAGGGATTTTGCCGATTTCGGTCTATTGGTTAAAAAATGA
GCTGATTTAACAAAAATTTAACGCGAATTTTAACAAAATATTAACGTTTACAATTTTATGGTGCACTCTC
AGTACAATCTGCTCTGATGCCGCATAGTTAAGCCAGCCCCGACACCCGCCAACACCCGCTGACGCGCCCT
GACGGGCTTGTCTGCTCCCGGCATCCGCTTACAGACAAGCTGTGACCGTCTCCGGGAGCTGCATGTGTCA
GAGGTTTTCACCGTCATCACCGAAACGCGCGAGACGAAAGGGCCTCGTGATACGCCTATTTTTATAGGTT
AATGTCATGATAATAATGGTTTCTTAGACGTCAGGTGGCACTTTTCGGGGAAATGTGCGCGGAACCCCTA
TTTGTTTATTTTTCTAAATACATTCAAATATGTATCCGCTCATGAGACAATAACCCTGATAAATGCTTCA
ATAATATTGAAAAAGGAAGAGTATGAGTATTCAACATTTCCGTGTCGCCCTTATTCCCTTTTTTGCGGCA
TTTTGCCTTCCTGTTTTTGCTCACCCAGAAACGCTGGTGAAAGTAAAAGATGCTGAAGATCAGTTGGGTG
CACGAGTGGGTTACATCGAACTGGATCTCAACAGCGGTAAGATCCTTGAGAGTTTTCGCCCCGAAGAACG
TTTTCCAATGATGAGCACTTTTAAAGTTCTGCTATGTGGCGCGGTATTATCCCGTATTGACGCCGGGCAA
GAGCAACTCGGTCGCCGCATACACTATTCTCAGAATGACTTGGTTGAGTACTCACCAGTCACAGAAAAGC
ATCTTACGGATGGCATGACAGTAAGAGAATTATGCAGTGCTGCCATAACCATGAGTGATAACACTGCGGC
CAACTTACTTCTGACAACGATCGGAGGACCGAAGGAGCTAACCGCTTTTTTGCACAACATGGGGGATCAT
GTAACTCGCCTTGATCGTTGGGAACCGGAGCTGAATGAAGCCATACCAAACGACGAGCGTGACACCACGA
TGCCTGTAGCAATGGCAACAACGTTGCGCAAACTATTAACTGGCGAACTACTTACTCTAGCTTCCCGGCA
ACAATTAATAGACTGGATGGAGGCGGATAAAGTTGCAGGACCACTTCTGCGCTCGGCCCTTCCGGCTGGC
TGGTTTATTGCTGATAAATCTGGAGCCGGTGAGCGTGGAAGCCGCGGTATCATTGCAGCACTGGGGCCAG
ATGGTAAGCCCTCCCGTATCGTAGTTATCTACACGACGGGGAGTCAGGCAACTATGGATGAACGAAATAG
ACAGATCGCTGAGATAGGTGCCTCACTGATTAAGCATTGGTAACTGTCAGACCAAGTTTACTCATATATA
CTTTAGATTGATTTAAAACTTCATTTTTAATTTAAAAGGATCTAGGTGAAGATCCTTTTTGATAATCTCA
TGACCAAAATCCCTTAACGTGAGTTTTCGTTCCACTGAGCGTCAGACCCCGTAGAAAAGATCAAAGGATC
TTCTTGAGATCCTTTTTTTCTGCGCGTAATCTGCTGCTTGCAAACAAAAAAACCACCGCTACCAGCGGTG
GTTTGTTTGCCGGATCAAGAGCTACCAACTCTTTTTCCGAAGGTAACTGGCTTCAGCAGAGCGCAGATAC
CAAATACTGTTCTTCTAGTGTAGCCGTAGTTAGGCCACCACTTCAAGAACTCTGTAGCACCGCCTACATA
CCTCGCTCTGCTAATCCTGTTACCAGTGGCTGCTGCCAGTGGCGATAAGTCGTGTCTTACCGGGTTGGAC
TCAAGACGATAGTTACCGGATAAGGCGCAGCGGTCGGGCTGAACGGGGGGTTCGTGCACACAGCCCAGCT
TGGAGCGAACGACCTACACCGAACTGAGATACCTACAGCGTGAGCTATGAGAAAGCGCCACGCTTCCCGA
AGGGAGAAAGGCGGACAGGTATCCGGTAAGCGGCAGGGTCGGAACAGGAGAGCGCACGAGGGAGCTTCCA
GGGGGAAACGCCTGGTATCTTTATAGTCCTGTCGGGTTTCGCCACCTCTGACTTGAGCGTCGATTTTTGT
GATGCTCGTCAGGGGGGCGGAGCCTATGGAAAAACGCCAGCAACGCGGCCTTTTTACGGTTCCTGGCCTT
TTGCTGGCCTTTTGCTCACATGT
